>Addgene plasmid #62336 | pJZC48 | depositor full sequence | sequence record 102259 | pJZC48 sequence 8693 bps
GCTTAAGCGGTCGACGGATCGGGAGATCTCCCGATCCCCTATGGTGCACTCTCAGTACAATCTGCTCTGA
TGCCGCATAGTTAAGCCAGTATCTGCTCCCTGCTTGTGTGTTGGAGGTCGCTGAGTAGTGCGCGAGCAAA
ATTTAAGCTACAACAAGGCAAGGCTTGACCGACAATTGCATGAAGAATCTGCTTAGGGTTAGGCGTTTTG
CGCTGCTTCGCGATGTACGGGCCAGATATACGCGTTGACATTGATTATTGACTAGTTATTAATAGTAATC
AATTACGGGGTCATTAGTTCATAGCCCATATATGGAGTTCCGCGTTACATAACTTACGGTAAATGGCCCG
CCTGGCTGACCGCCCAACGACCCCCGCCCATTGACGTCAATAATGACGTATGTTCCCATAGTAACGCCAA
TAGGGACTTTCCATTGACGTCAATGGGTGGAGTATTTACGGTAAACTGCCCACTTGGCAGTACATCAAGT
GTATCATATGCCAAGTACGCCCCCTATTGACGTCAATGACGGTAAATGGCCCGCCTGGCATTATGCCCAG
TACATGACCTTATGGGACTTTCCTACTTGGCAGTACATCTACGTATTAGTCATCGCTATTACCATGGTGA
TGCGGTTTTGGCAGTACATCAATGGGCGTGGATAGCGGTTTGACTCACGGGGATTTCCAAGTCTCCACCC
CATTGACGTCAATGGGAGTTTGTTTTGGCACCAAAATCAACGGGACTTTCCAAAATGTCGTAACAACTCC
GCCCCATTGACGCAAATGGGCGGTAGGCGTGTACGGTGGGAGGTCTATATAAGCAGCGCGTTTTGCCTGT
ACTGGGTCTCTCTGGTTAGACCAGATCTGAGCCTGGGAGCTCTCTGGCTAACTAGGGAACCCACTGCTTA
AGCCTCAATAAAGCTTGCCTTGAGTGCTTCAAGTAGTGTGTGCCCGTCTGTTGTGTGACTCTGGTAACTA
GAGATCCCTCAGACCCTTTTAGTCAGTGTGGAAAATCTCTAGCAGTGGCGCCCGAACAGGGACTTGAAAG
CGAAAGGGAAACCAGAGGAGCTCTCTCGACGCAGGACTCGGCTTGCTGAAGCGCGCACGGCAAGAGGCGA
GGGGCGGCGACTGGTGAGTACGCCAAAAATTTTGACTAGCGGAGGCTAGAAGGAGAGAGATGGGTGCGAG
AGCGTCAGTATTAAGCGGGGGAGAATTAGATCGCGATGGGAAAAAATTCGGTTAAGGCCAGGGGGAAAGA
AAAAATATAAATTAAAACATATAGTATGGGCAAGCAGGGAGCTAGAACGATTCGCAGTTAATCCTGGCCT
GTTAGAAACATCAGAAGGCTGTAGACAAATACTGGGACAGCTACAACCATCCCTTCAGACAGGATCAGAA
GAACTTAGATCATTATATAATACAGTAGCAACCCTCTATTGTGTGCATCAAAGGATAGAGATAAAAGACA
CCAAGGAAGCTTTAGACAAGATAGAGGAAGAGCAAAACAAAAGTAAGACCACCGCACAGCAAGCGGCCGG
CCGCGCTGATCTTCAGACCTGGAGGAGGAGATATGAGGGACAATTGGAGAAGTGAATTATATAAATATAA
AGTAGTAAAAATTGAACCATTAGGAGTAGCACCCACCAAGGCAAAGAGAAGAGTGGTGCAGAGAGAAAAA
AGAGCAGTGGGAATAGGAGCTTTGTTCCTTGGGTTCTTGGGAGCAGCAGGAAGCACTATGGGCGCAGCGT
CAATGACGCTGACGGTACAGGCCAGACAATTATTGTCTGGTATAGTGCAGCAGCAGAACAATTTGCTGAG
GGCTATTGAGGCGCAACAGCATCTGTTGCAACTCACAGTCTGGGGCATCAAGCAGCTCCAGGCAAGAATC
CTGGCTGTGGAAAGATACCTAAAGGATCAACAGCTCCTGGGGATTTGGGGTTGCTCTGGAAAACTCATTT
GCACCACTGCTGTGCCTTGGAATGCTAGTTGGAGTAATAAATCTCTGGAACAGATTTGGAATCACACGAC
CTGGATGGAGTGGGACAGAGAAATTAACAATTACACAAGCTTAATACACTCCTTAATTGAAGAATCGCAA
AACCAGCAAGAAAAGAATGAACAAGAATTATTGGAATTAGATAAATGGGCAAGTTTGTGGAATTGGTTTA
ACATAACAAATTGGCTGTGGTATATAAAATTATTCATAATGATAGTAGGAGGCTTGGTAGGTTTAAGAAT
AGTTTTTGCTGTACTTTCTATAGTGAATAGAGTTAGGCAGGGATATTCACCATTATCGTTTCAGACCCAC
CTCCCAACCCCGAGGGGACCCGACAGGCCCGAAGGAATAGAAGAAGAAGGTGGAGAGAGAGACAGAGACA
GATCCATTCGATTAGTGAACGGATCGGCACTGCGTGCGCCAATTCTGCAGACAAATGGCAGTATTCATCC
ACAATTTTAAAAGAAAAGGGGGGATTGGGGGGTACAGTGCAGGGGAAAGAATAGTAGACATAATAGCAAC
AGACATACAAACTAAAGAATTACAAAAACAAATTACAAAAATTCAAAATTTTCGGGTTTATTACAGGGAC
AGCAGAGATCCAGTTTGGTTAGTACCGGGCCCGCTCTAGAGATCCGACGCGCCATCTCTAGGCCCGCGCC
GGCCCCCTCGCACAGACTTGTGGGAGAAGCTCGGCTACTCCCCTGCCCCGGTTAATTTGCATATAATATT
TCCTAGTAACTATAGAGGCTTAATGTGCGATAAAAGACAGATAATCTGTTCTTTTTAATACTAGCTACAT
TTTACATGATAGGCTTGGATTTCTATAACTTCGTATAGCATACATTATACGAAGTTATAAACAGCACAAA
AGGAAACTCACCCTAACTGTAAAGTAATTGTGTGTTTTGAGACTATAAGTATCCCTTGGAGAACCACCTT
GTTGGTACGTTCTCTATCACTGATAGTTTAAGAGCTATGCTGGAAACAGCATAGCAAGTTTAAATAAGGC
TAGTCCGTTATCAACTTGAAAAAGTGGCACCGAGTCGGTGCCTGAATGCCTGCGAGCATCTTTTTTTGTT
TTTTATGTCTCTGCAGAGTTCGGTCTCGAGTACTAGGATCCATTAGGCGGCCGCGTGGATAACCGTATTA
CCGCCATGCATTAGTTATTAATAGTAATCAATTACGGGGTCATTAGTTCATAGCCCATATATGGAGTTCC
GCGTTACATAACTTACGGTAAATGGCCCGCCTGGCTGACCGCCCAACGACCCCCGCCCATTGACGTCAAT
AATGACGTATGTTCCCATAGTAACGCCAATAGGGACTTTCCATTGACGTCAATGGGTGGAGTATTTACGG
TAAACTGCCCACTTGGCAGTACATCAAGTGTATCATATGCCAAGTACGCCCCCTATTGACGTCAATGACG
GTAAATGGCCCGCCTGGCATTATGCCCAGTACATGACCTTATGGGACTTTCCTACTTGGCAGTACATCTA
CGTATTAGTCATCGCTATTACCATGGTGATGCGGTTTTGGCAGTACATCAATGGGCGTGGATAGCGGTTT
GACTCACGGGGATTTCCAAGTCTCCACCCCATTGACGTCAATGGGAGTTTGTTTTGGCACCAAAATCAAC
GGGACTTTCCAAAATGTCGTAACAACTCCGCCCCATTGACGCAAATGGGCGGTAGGCGTGTACGGTGGGA
GGTCTATATAAGCAGAGCTGGTTTAGTGAACCGTCAGATCCGCTAGCCCACCATGCCCAAAAAGAAAAGA
AAAGTGGGTAGTATGAAATCAATTCGCTGTAAAAACTGCAACAAACTGTTATTTAAGGCGGATAGTTTTG
ATCACATTGAAATCAGGTGTCCGCGTTGCAAACGTCACATCATAATGCTGAATGCCTGCGAGCATCCCAC
GGAGAAACATTGTGGGAAAAGAGAAAAAATCACGCATTCTGACGAAACCGTGCGTTATGGCTCCGGACGA
GCCGATGCTCTCGACGATTTTGACCTCGATATGCTGGGATCCGACGCTCTCGATGACTTCGACCTTGACA
TGCTGGGGAGTGACGCTCTGGACGACTTCGATCTCGACATGCTGGGCTCCGACGCCCTGGATGACTTCGA
TCTGGACATGCTCATCAACTGACCCGGGTCGAGCATGCATCTAGGGCGGCCAATTCCGCCCCTCTCCCTC
CCCCCCCCCTAACGTTACTGGCCGAAGCCGCTTGGAATAAGGCCGGTGTGCGTTTGTCTATATGTTATTT
TCCACCATATTGCCGTCTTTTGGCAATGTGAGGGCCCGGAAACCTGGCCCTGTCTTCTTGACGAGCATTC
CTAGGGGTCTTTCCCCTCTCGCCAAAGGAATGCAAGGTCTGTTGAATGTCGTGAAGGAAGCAGTTCCTCT
GGAAGCTTCTTGAAGACAAACAACGTCTGTAGCGACCCTTTGCAGGCAGCGGAACCCCCCACCTGGCGAC
AGGTGCCTCTGCGGCCAAAAGCCACGTGTATAAGATACACCTGCAAAGGCGGCACAACCCCAGTGCCACG
TTGTGAGTTGGATAGTTGTGGAAAGAGTCAAATGGCTCTCCTCAAGCGTATTCAACAAGGGGCTGAAGGA
TGCCCAGAAGGTACCCCATTGTATGGGATCTGATCTGGGGCCTCGGTGCACATGCTTTACATGTGTTTAG
TCGAGGTTAAAAAAACGTCTAGGCCCCCCGAACCACGGGGACGTGGTTTTCCTTTGAAAAACACGATGAT
AAATGGTGAGCAAGGGCGAGGAGGATAACATGGCCATCATCAAGGAGTTCATGCGCTTCAAGGTGCACAT
GGAGGGCTCCGTGAACGGCCACGAGTTCGAGATCGAGGGCGAGGGCGAGGGCCGCCCCTACGAGGGCACC
CAGACCGCCAAGCTGAAGGTGACCAAGGGTGGCCCCCTGCCCTTCGCCTGGGACATCCTGTCCCCTCAGT
TCATGTACGGCTCCAAGGCCTACGTGAAGCACCCCGCCGACATCCCCGACTACTTGAAGCTGTCCTTCCC
CGAGGGCTTCAAGTGGGAGCGCGTGATGAACTTCGAGGACGGCGGCGTGGTGACCGTGACCCAGGACTCC
TCCCTGCAGGACGGCGAGTTCATCTACAAGGTGAAGCTGCGCGGCACCAACTTCCCCTCCGACGGCCCCG
TAATGCAGAAGAAGACCATGGGCTGGGAGGCCTCCTCCGAGCGGATGTACCCCGAGGACGGCGCCCTGAA
GGGCGAGATCAAGCAGAGGCTGAAGCTGAAGGACGGCGGCCACTACGACGCTGAGGTCAAGACCACCTAC
AAGGCCAAGAAGCCCGTGCAGCTGCCCGGCGCCTACAACGTCAACATCAAGTTGGACATCACCTCCCACA
ACGAGGACTACACCATCGTGGAACAGTACGAACGCGCCGAGGGCCGCCACTCCACCGGCGGCATGGACGA
GCTGTACAAGTAAGAATTCGTCGAGGGACCTAATAACTTCGTATAGCATACATTATACGAAGTTATACAT
GTTTAAGGGTTCCGGTTCCACTAGGTACAATTCGATATCAAGCTTATCGATAATCAACCTCTGGATTACA
AAATTTGTGAAAGATTGACTGGTATTCTTAACTATGTTGCTCCTTTTACGCTATGTGGATACGCTGCTTT
AATGCCTTTGTATCATGCTATTGCTTCCCGTATGGCTTTCATTTTCTCCTCCTTGTATAAATCCTGGTTG
CTGTCTCTTTATGAGGAGTTGTGGCCCGTTGTCAGGCAACGTGGCGTGGTGTGCACTGTGTTTGCTGACG
CAACCCCCACTGGTTGGGGCATTGCCACCACCTGTCAGCTCCTTTCCGGGACTTTCGCTTTCCCCCTCCC
TATTGCCACGGCGGAACTCATCGCCGCCTGCCTTGCCCGCTGCTGGACAGGGGCTCGGCTGTTGGGCACT
GACAATTCCGTGGTGTTGTCGGGGAAATCATCGTCCTTTCCTTGGCTGCTCGCCTGTGTTGCCACCTGGA
TTCTGCGCGGGACGTCCTTCTGCTACGTCCCTTCGGCCCTCAATCCAGCGGACCTTCCTTCCCGCGGCCT
GCTGCCGGCTCTGCGGCCTCTTCCGCGTCTTCGCCTTCGCCCTCAGACGAGTCGGATCTCCCTTTGGGCC
GCCTCCCCGCATCGATACCGTCGACCTCGATCGAGACCTAGAAAAACATGGAGCAATCACAAGTAGCAAT
ACAGCAGCTACCAATGCTGATTGTGCCTGGCTAGAAGCACAAGAGGAGGAGGAGGTGGGTTTTCCAGTCA
CACCTCAGGTACCTTTAAGACCAATGACTTACAAGGCAGCTGTAGATCTTAGCCACTTTTTAAAAGAAAA
GGGGGGACTGGAAGGGCTAATTCACTCCCAACGAAGACAAGATATCCTTGATCTGTGGATCTACCACACA
CAAGGCTACTTCCCTGATTGGCAGAACTACACACCAGGGCCAGGGATCAGATATCCACTGACCTTTGGAT
GGTGCTACAAGCTAGTACCAGTTGAGCAAGAGAAGGTAGAAGAAGCCAATGAAGGAGAGAACACCCGCTT
GTTACACCCTGTGAGCCTGCATGGGATGGATGACCCGGAGAGAGAAGTATTAGAGTGGAGGTTTGACAGC
CGCCTAGCATTTCATCACATGGCCCGAGAGCTGCATCCGGACTGTACTGGGTCTCTCTGGTTAGACCAGA
TCTGAGCCTGGGAGCTCTCTGGCTAACTAGGGAACCCACTGCTTAAGCCTCAATAAAGCTTGCCTTGAGT
GCTTCAAGTAGTGTGTGCCCGTCTGTTGTGTGACTCTGGTAACTAGAGATCCCTCAGACCCTTTTAGTCA
GTGTGGAAAATCTCTAGCAGCATGTGAGCAAAAGGCCAGCAAAAGGCCAGGAACCGTAAAAAGGCCGCGT
TGCTGGCGTTTTTCCATAGGCTCCGCCCCCCTGACGAGCATCACAAAAATCGACGCTCAAGTCAGAGGTG
GCGAAACCCGACAGGACTATAAAGATACCAGGCGTTTCCCCCTGGAAGCTCCCTCGTGCGCTCTCCTGTT
CCGACCCTGCCGCTTACCGGATACCTGTCCGCCTTTCTCCCTTCGGGAAGCGTGGCGCTTTCTCATAGCT
CACGCTGTAGGTATCTCAGTTCGGTGTAGGTCGTTCGCTCCAAGCTGGGCTGTGTGCACGAACCCCCCGT
TCAGCCCGACCGCTGCGCCTTATCCGGTAACTATCGTCTTGAGTCCAACCCGGTAAGACACGACTTATCG
CCACTGGCAGCAGCCACTGGTAACAGGATTAGCAGAGCGAGGTATGTAGGCGGTGCTACAGAGTTCTTGA
AGTGGTGGCCTAACTACGGCTACACTAGAAGAACAGTATTTGGTATCTGCGCTCTGCTGAAGCCAGTTAC
CTTCGGAAAAAGAGTTGGTAGCTCTTGATCCGGCAAACAAACCACCGCTGGTAGCGGTGGTTTTTTTGTT
TGCAAGCAGCAGATTACGCGCAGAAAAAAAGGATCTCAAGAAGATCCTTTGATCTTTTCTACGGGGTCTG
ACGCTCAGTGGAACGAAAACTCACGTTAAGGGATTTTGGTCATGAGATTATCAAAAAGGATCTTCACCTA
GATCCTTTTAAATTAAAAATGAAGTTTTAAATCAATCTAAAGTATATATGAGTAAACTTGGTCTGACAGT
TACCAATGCTTAATCAGTGAGGCACCTATCTCAGCGATCTGTCTATTTCGTTCATCCATAGTTGCCTGAC
TCCCCGTCGTGTAGATAACTACGATACGGGAGGGCTTACCATCTGGCCCCAGTGCTGCAATGATACCGCG
AGACCCACGCTCACCGGCTCCAGATTTATCAGCAATAAACCAGCCAGCCGGAAGGGCCGAGCGCAGAAGT
GGTCCTGCAACTTTATCCGCCTCCATCCAGTCTATTAATTGTTGCCGGGAAGCTAGAGTAAGTAGTTCGC
CAGTTAATAGTTTGCGCAACGTTGTTGCCATTGCTACAGGCATCGTGGTGTCACGCTCGTCGTTTGGTAT
GGCTTCATTCAGCTCCGGTTCCCAACGATCAAGGCGAGTTACATGATCCCCCATGTTGTGCAAAAAAGCG
GTTAGCTCCTTCGGTCCTCCGATCGTTGTCAGAAGTAAGTTGGCCGCAGTGTTATCACTCATGGTTATGG
CAGCACTGCATAATTCTCTTACTGTCATGCCATCCGTAAGATGCTTTTCTGTGACTGGTGAGTACTCAAC
CAAGTCATTCTGAGAATAGTGTATGCGGCGACCGAGTTGCTCTTGCCCGGCGTCAATACGGGATAATACC
GCGCCACATAGCAGAACTTTAAAAGTGCTCATCATTGGAAAACGTTCTTCGGGGCGAAAACTCTCAAGGA
TCTTACCGCTGTTGAGATCCAGTTCGATGTAACCCACTCGTGCACCCAACTGATCTTCAGCATCTTTTAC
TTTCACCAGCGTTTCTGGGTGAGCAAAAACAGGAAGGCAAAATGCCGCAAAAAAGGGAATAAGGGCGACA
CGGAAATGTTGAATACTCATACTCTTCCTTTTTCAATATTATTGAAGCATTTATCAGGGTTATTGTCTCA
TGAGCGGATACATATTTGAATGTATTTAGAAAAATAAACAAATAGGGGTTCCGCGCACATTTCCCCGAAA
AGTGCCACCTGAC
Features (pLannotate 1.2.2; 28 found; start..end, strand, type, name):
     40..92      -  misc_feature   bom (fragment): basis of mobility region from pBR322
    247..626     +  enhancer       CMV enhancer: human cytomegalovirus immediate early enhancer
    627..826     +  promoter       CMV promoter: human cytomegalovirus (CMV) immediate early promoter
    844..1024    +  LTR            5' LTR (truncated): truncated 5' long terminal repeat (LTR) from HIV-1
   1071..1196    +  misc_feature   HIV-1 Ψ: packaging signal of human immunodeficiency virus type 1
   1180..1518    +  CDS            HIV-1 gag (fragment): gag protein from human immunodeficiency virus 1; gag
   1695..1928    +  misc_feature   RRE: The Rev response element (RRE) of HIV-1 allows for Rev-dependent mRNA export from the nucleus to the cytoplasm.
   2305..2405    +  CDS            Rev (fragment): human immunodeficiency virus 1 (HIV-1) Rev protein; rev; enhances nuclear export of unspliced and incompletely spliced viral mRNAs
   2455..2572    +  misc_feature   cPPT/CTS: central polypurine tract and central termination sequence of HIV-1
   2825..2858    +  protein_bind   loxP: Cre-mediated recombination occurs in the 8-bp core sequence (GCATACAT). Cre recombinase
   2946..2966    -  promoter       tight TRE promoter (fragment): Tet-responsive promoter PTight, consisting of seven tet operator sequences followed by the minimal CMV promoter
   2984..3051    +  misc_RNA       tracrRNA (fragment): trans-activating CRISPR RNA for the Streptococcus pyogenes CRISPR/Cas9 system
   3071..3090    +  terminator     SUP4 terminator: transcription terminator for the S. cerevisiae SUP4 tRNA gene
   3222..3525    +  enhancer       CMV enhancer: human cytomegalovirus immediate early enhancer
   3526..3729    +  promoter       CMV promoter: human cytomegalovirus (CMV) immediate early promoter
   3793..3978    +  CDS            com: COM_BPMU - Experimental evidence at protein level: Swiss-Prot protein existence level 1. Trans-acting positive regulator required for mom mRNA translation. Binds the com-mom mRNA 5' and destabilizes a translation inhibition stem to expose mom translation start signals. From Escherichia phage Mu (Bacteriophage Mu).
   4118..4143    +  CDS            VP64 (fragment): tetrameric repeat of the minimal activation domain of herpes simplex virus VP16 (Beerli et al., 1998)
   4300..4762    +  misc_feature   IRES: internal ribosome entry site (IRES) of the encephalomyocarditis virus (EMCV)
   4763..5470    +  CDS            mCherry: mCherry is a basic (constitutively fluorescent) red fluorescent protein published in 2004, derived from Discosoma sp.. It is reported to be a very rapidly-maturing monomer with low acid sensitivity.
   5493..5526    +  protein_bind   loxP: Cre-mediated recombination occurs in the 8-bp core sequence (GCATACAT). Cre recombinase
   5559..5582    +  misc_feature   MCS (fragment): pBluescript multiple cloning site
   5582..6170    +  misc_feature   WPRE: woodchuck hepatitis virus posttranscriptional regulatory element
   6171..6190    +  misc_feature   MCS (fragment): pBluescript multiple cloning site
   6192..6692    +  CDS            nef (fragment): NEF_HV1LA - Experimental evidence at protein level: Swiss-Prot protein existence level 1. Extracellular Nef protein targets CD4(+) T-lymphocytes for apoptosis by interacting with CXCR4 surface receptors. From Human immunodeficiency virus type 1 group M subtype B (isolate Lai) (HIV-1).
   6699..6879    +  LTR            5' LTR (truncated): truncated 5' long terminal repeat (LTR) from HIV-1
   6941..7529    -  rep_origin     ori: high-copy-number ColE1/pMB1/pBR322/pUC origin of replication
   7700..8560    -  CDS            AmpR: β-lactamase; bla; confers resistance to ampicillin, carbenicillin, and related antibiotics
   8561..8665    -  promoter       AmpR promoter: bla
