[The description below was written by a language model from this plasmid's Addgene catalogue record and pLannotate feature annotations shown in this document.]
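Description:
pJZC48 is a lentiviral mammalian expression plasmid built on MP177_U6, a pSico-derived backbone, that delivers both halves of a CRISPR "scaffold RNA" activation module from a single vector. It is propagated in bacteria through a high-copy ColE1/pUC-type origin with ampicillin resistance (AmpR with its bla promoter). The viral framework comprises a CMV enhancer/promoter driving a truncated HIV-1 5' LTR, the Ψ packaging signal with adjoining gag fragment, the RRE for Rev-dependent export, the cPPT/CTS, a WPRE to boost transcript expression, and a downstream truncated LTR preceded by a nef-derived fragment. There is no drug selection marker for mammalian cells; transduced cells are identified by mCherry fluorescence.

The first cassette, recorded as U6-driven (the U6 promoter itself is not annotated in the feature table), expresses an S. pyogenes-type sgRNA extended with one copy of the com RNA hairpin. Its spacer targets the Tet3G (TRE) promoter, which accounts for the short "tight TRE" match just upstream of the tracrRNA-derived scaffold; a SUP4 terminator follows. The second cassette uses an internal CMV enhancer/promoter to express the bacteriophage Mu Com RNA-binding protein fused at its C terminus to the VP64 transcriptional activation domain, followed by an EMCV IRES and mCherry, so that effector and reporter come from one transcript. Two loxP sites inherited from the backbone flank the sgRNA and effector cassettes, so Cre could in principle excise them.

In cells that also supply dCas9, which this plasmid does not encode, the sgRNA directs dCas9 to the target while its com hairpin recruits Com-VP64, activating a Tet-responsive reporter. It serves in building RNA-scaffold-encoded synthetic transcriptional programs.
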