Addgene plasmid #62336: pJZC48
Purpose: sgRNA + 1x COM with COM-VP64 effector for mammalian cells
Depositing lab: Wendell Lim & Stanley Qi. Depositing organization: University of California, San Francisco (UCSF). Publication: Engineering Complex Synthetic Transcriptional Programs with CRISPR RNA Scaffolds. Zalatan JG, Lee ME, Almeida R, Gilbert LA, Whitehead EH, La Russa M, Tsai JC, Weissman JS, Dueber JE, Qi LS, Lim WA. Cell. 2014 Dec 18. pii: S0092-8674(14)01570-0. doi: 10.1016/j.cell.2014.11.052. PubMed 25533786.
Backbone
  Vector backbone: MP177_U6 (derived from pSico)
  Vector type: Mammalian Expression, Lentiviral
  Selectable markers: Marked by mCherry
Growth in bacteria
  Bacterial resistance: Ampicillin, 100 μg/mL
  Growth temperature: 37°C
  Growth strain: Stbl3
  Copy number: Unknown
Gene/Insert 1
  Gene/Insert name: sgRNA + 1x COM binding module
  Mutation: Targets Tet3G, sequence: GTACGTTCTCTATCACTGATA
  Promoter: U6
  Cloning method: Gibson Cloning
  Sequencing primers: 5′ gagatccagtttggttagtaccggg
Gene/Insert 2
  Gene/Insert name: COM-VP64 (alt name: COM RNA binding protein fused to VP64)
  Promoter: CMV
  Tag / fusion protein: VP64 (C terminal on insert)
  Cloning method: Gibson Cloning
  Sequencing primers: 5′ N/A; 3′ CCTCACATTGCCAAAAGACG
Terms and licenses: Academic/Nonprofit Terms; Industry Terms: Not Available to Industry
How to cite: pJZC48 was a gift from Wendell Lim & Stanley Qi (Addgene plasmid # 62336 ; http://n2t.net/addgene:62336 ; RRID:Addgene_62336)
