>Addgene plasmid #62336 | pJZC48 | addgene partial sequence | sequence record 108317 | mU6-F old 5'-cagcacaaaaggaaactcacc-3'
GTATCCCTTGGAGAACCACCTTGTTGGTACGTTCTCTATCACTGATAGTTTAAGAGCTATGCTGGAAACA
GCATAGCAAGTTTAAATAAGGCTAGTCCGTTATCAACTTGAAAAAGTGGCACCGAGTCGGTGCCTGAATG
CCTGCGAGCATCTTTTTTTGTTTTTTATGTCTCTGCAGAGTTCGGTCTCGAGTACTAGGATCCATTAGGC
GGCCGCGTGGATAACCGTATTACCGCCATGCATTAGTTATTAATAGTAATCAATTACGGGGTCATTAGTT
CATAGCCCATATATGGAGTTCCGCGTTACATAACTTACGGTAAATGGCCCGCCTGGCTGACCGCCCAACG
ACCCCCGCCCATTGACGTCAATAATGACGTATGTTCCCATAGTAACGCCAATAGGGACTTTCCATTGACG
TCAATGGGTGGAGTATTTACGGTAAACTGCCCACTTGGCAGTACATCAAGTGTATCATATGCCAAGTACG
CCCCCTATTGACGTCAATGACGGTAAATGGCCCGCCTGGCATTATGCCCAGTACATGACCTTATGGGACT
TTCCTACTTGGCAGTACATCTACGTATTAGTCATCGCTATTACCATGGTGATGCGGTTTTGGCAGTACAT
CAATGGGCGTGGATAGCGGTTTGACTCACGGGGATTTCCAAGTCTCCACCCCATTGACGTCAAT
