>Addgene plasmid #62336 | pJZC48 | addgene partial sequence | sequence record 108318 | CMV-F2 5'-GGTCTATATAAGCAGAGCTGGT-3'
TGCCCAAAAAGAAAAGAAAAGTGGGTAGTATGAAATCAATTCGCTGTAAAAACTGCAACAAACTGTTATT
TAAGGCGGATAGTTTTGATCACATTGAAATCAGGTGTCCGCGTTGCAAACGTCACATCATAATGCTGAAT
GCCTGCGAGCATCCCACGGAGAAACATTGTGGGAAAAGAGAAAAAATCACGCATTCTGACGAAACCGTGC
GTTATGGCTCCGGACGAGCCGATGCTCTCGACGATTTTGACCTCGATATGCTGGGATCCGACGCTCTCGA
TGACTTCGACCTTGACATGCTGGGGAGTGACGCTCTGGACGACTTCGATCTCGACATGCTGGGCTCCGAC
GCCCTGGATGACTTCGATCTGGACATGCTCATCAACTGACCCGGGTCGAGCATGCATCTAGGGCGGCCAA
TTCCGCCCCTCTCCCTCCCCCCCCCC
